Addgene plasmid #71480: pRB1083
Purpose: Expresses VRER Cas9 variant with eef-1A.1 (eft-3) promoter
Depositing lab: Andrew Fire. Depositing organization: Stanford University. Publication: Cas9 Variants Expand the Target Repertoire in Caenorhabditis elegans. Bell RT, Fu BX, Fire AZ. Genetics. 2015 Dec 17. pii: genetics.115.185041. 10.1534/genetics.115.185041 PubMed 26680661.
Backbone
  Vector backbone: pCFJ601
  Total vector size (bp): 8113
  Vector type: Worm Expression, CRISPR
Growth in bacteria
  Bacterial resistance: Ampicillin, 100 μg/mL
  Growth temperature: 37°C
  Growth strain: DH5alpha
  Copy number: High Copy
Gene/Insert
  Gene/Insert name: VRER Cas9 variant
  Species: Synthetic
  Insert size (bp): 4323
  Promoter: eft-3 (eef-1A.1)
  Cloning method: Gibson Cloning
  Sequencing primers: 5′ M13 reverse
Terms and licenses: Academic/Nonprofit Terms; Industry Terms: Not Available to Industry
Depositor comments: Please note: eft-3 has officially been changed to eef-1A.1 Please see the eef-1A.1 WormBase entry for details: http://www.wormbase.org/species/c_elegans/gene/WBGene00001168#05-9g-3
How to cite: pRB1083 was a gift from Andrew Fire (Addgene plasmid # 71480 ; http://n2t.net/addgene:71480 ; RRID:Addgene_71480)
