[The description below was written by a language model from this plasmid's Addgene catalogue record and pLannotate feature annotations shown in this document.]
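Description:
pRB1083 is an 8,113 bp C. elegans expression plasmid for CRISPR genome editing, built by Gibson assembly on the pCFJ601 backbone. It is propagated in E. coli as a high-copy plasmid through a ColE1/pUC-type origin and selected with ampicillin via the β-lactamase gene and its native promoter. Short remnants of lacZα, bom and rop from the cloning history are also annotated but have no functional role.

The main payload is the VRER variant of Streptococcus pyogenes Cas9, a synthetic coding sequence of about 4.3 kb that is codon optimized for C. elegans and interrupted by synthetic introns to support expression in the worm. It is driven by the promoter of the elongation factor 1α gene eft-3 (now officially renamed eef-1A.1), which is widely used for strong expression of Cas9 in worms, and it is terminated by the tbb-2 (β-tubulin) 3′ region. This cassette is flanked by attB4 and attB3 Gateway recombination scars, reflecting the multisite Gateway origin of the parent vector. VRER is an engineered Cas9 with altered PAM recognition, and the associated work used such variants to widen the range of genomic sites that can be targeted in C. elegans.

The feature table also shows a C. elegans U6 snRNA promoter placed almost directly against an S. pyogenes guide RNA scaffold, downstream of the Cas9 unit. The catalogue entry does not mention this element, and the one-base gap between promoter and scaffold suggests that no targeting spacer is present, though the record does not confirm this. Whether guides are cloned here or supplied from a separate plasmid is not stated.
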