Features (pLannotate 1.2.2; 14 found; start..end, strand, type, name):
    834..1422    +  rep_origin     ori: high-copy-number ColE1/pMB1/pBR322/pUC origin of replication
   1604..1624    +  protein_bind   attB4: mutant version of attB; core recombination site for the Gateway® BP reaction BP Clonase™
   1625..2224    +  promoter       eft-3 promoter: eft-3; promoter for the C. elegans elongation factor 1α gene (Mitrovich and Anderson, 2000)
   2241..6497    +  CDS            Cas9: S. pyogenes Cas9, codon optimized for C. elegans with synthetic introns
   6575..6898    +  terminator     tbb-2 terminator: tbb-2; transcription terminator for the C. elegans tubulin beta-2 gene
   6902..6922    -  protein_bind   attB3: mutant version of attB; core recombination site for the Gateway® BP reaction BP Clonase™
   6926..6967    +  CDS            lacZα (fragment): LacZα fragment of β-galactosidase; lacZ fragment
   6967..7316    +  promoter       CeU6 promoter: promoter for the C. elegans R07E5.16 U6 snRNA gene (Dickinson et al., 2013)
   7318..7393    +  misc_RNA       gRNA scaffold: guide RNA scaffold for the Streptococcus pyogenes CRISPR/Cas9 system
   7408..7474    +  CDS            lacZα (fragment): LacZα fragment of β-galactosidase; lacZ fragment
   7480..7579    -  misc_feature   bom (fragment): basis of mobility region from pBR322
   7681..7716    -  CDS            rop (fragment): Rop protein, which maintains plasmids at low copy number; rop
   7811..7915    +  promoter       AmpR promoter: bla
   7916..663     +  CDS            AmpR (across the origin): β-lactamase; bla; confers resistance to ampicillin, carbenicillin, and related antibiotics
>Addgene plasmid #71480 | pRB1083 | depositor full sequence | sequence record 133153 | pRB1083 sequence 8113 bps
ATGAGCACTTTTAAAGTTCTGCTATGTGGCGCGGTATTATCCCGTATTGACGCCGGGCAAGAGCAACTCG
GTCGCCGCATACACTATTCTCAGAATGACTTGGTTGAGTACTCACCAGTCACAGAAAAGCATCTTACGGA
TGGCATGACAGTAAGAGAATTATGCAGTGCTGCCATAACCATGAGTGATAACACTGCGGCCAACTTACTT
CTGACAACGATCGGAGGACCGAAGGAGCTAACCGCTTTTTTGCACAACATGGGGGATCATGTAACTCGCC
TTGATCGTTGGGAACCGGAGCTGAATGAAGCCATACCAAACGACGAGCGTGACACCACGATGCCTGTAGC
AATGGCAACAACGTTGCGCAAACTATTAACTGGCGAACTACTTACTCTAGCTTCCCGGCAACAATTAATA
GACTGGATGGAGGCGGATAAAGTTGCAGGACCACTTCTGCGCTCGGCCCTTCCGGCTGGCTGGTTTATTG
CTGATAAATCTGGAGCCGGTGAGCGTGGGTCTCGCGGTATCATTGCAGCACTGGGGCCAGATGGTAAGCC
CTCCCGTATCGTAGTTATCTACACGACGGGGAGTCAGGCAACTATGGATGAACGAAATAGACAGATCGCT
GAGATAGGTGCCTCACTGATTAAGCATTGGTAACTGTCAGACCAAGTTTACTCATATATACTTTAGATTG
ATTTAAAACTTCATTTTTAATTTAAAAGGATCTAGGTGAAGATCCTTTTTGATAATCTCATGACCAAAAT
CCCTTAACGTGAGTTTTCGTTCCACTGAGCGTCAGACCCCGTAGAAAAGATCAAAGGATCTTCTTGAGAT
CCTTTTTTTCTGCGCGTAATCTGCTGCTTGCAAACAAAAAAACCACCGCTACCAGCGGTGGTTTGTTTGC
CGGATCAAGAGCTACCAACTCTTTTTCCGAAGGTAACTGGCTTCAGCAGAGCGCAGATACCAAATACTGT
CCTTCTAGTGTAGCCGTAGTTAGGCCACCACTTCAAGAACTCTGTAGCACCGCCTACATACCTCGCTCTG
CTAATCCTGTTACCAGTGGCTGCTGCCAGTGGCGATAAGTCGTGTCTTACCGGGTTGGACTCAAGACGAT
AGTTACCGGATAAGGCGCAGCGGTCGGGCTGAACGGGGGGTTCGTGCACACAGCCCAGCTTGGAGCGAAC
GACCTACACCGAACTGAGATACCTACAGCGTGAGCTATGAGAAAGCGCCACGCTTCCCGAAGGGAGAAAG
GCGGACAGGTATCCGGTAAGCGGCAGGGTCGGAACAGGAGAGCGCACGAGGGAGCTTCCAGGGGGAAACG
CCTGGTATCTTTATAGTCCTGTCGGGTTTCGCCACCTCTGACTTGAGCGTCGATTTTTGTGATGCTCGTC
AGGGGGGCGGAGCCTATGGAAAAACGCCAGCAACGCGGCCTTTTTACGGTTCCTGGTCTTTTGCTGGCCT
TTTGCTCACATGTTCTTTCCTGCGTTATCCCCTGATTCTGTGGATAACCGTATTACCGCCTTTGAGTGAG
CTGATACCAGCGGATAACAATTTCACACAGGAAACAGCTATGACCATGATTACGCCAAGCTATCAACTTT
GTATAGAAAAGTTGGCACCTTTGGTCTTTTATTGTCAACTTCCATTGGTTCTTCCATTGTTTCTGTTAAA
TTAATGAATTTTTCATAAAATAAAGACATTATACAATATAAAAATGAAGAATTTATTGAAAATAAACTGC
CAGAGAGAAAAAGTATGCAACACTCCCGCCGAGAGTGTTTGAAATGGTGTACGGTACATTTTCGTGCTAG
GAGTTAGATGTGCAGGCAGCAACGAGAGGGGGAGAGATTTTTTTGGGCCTTGTGAAATTAACGTGAGTTT
TCTGGTCATCTGACTAATCATGTTGGTTTTTTGTTGGTTTATTTTGTTTTTATCTTTGTTTTTATCCAGA
TTAGGAAATTTAAATTTTATGAATTTATAATGAGGTCAAACATTCAGTCCCAGCGTTTTTCCTGTTCTCA
CTGTTTAGTCGAATTTTTATTTTAGGCTTTCAACAAATGTTCTAACTGTCTTATTTGTGACCTCACTTTT
TATATTTTTTTAATTTTTAAAAATATTAGAAGTTTCTAGGATAATTTTTTCGACTTTTATTCTCTCTACC
GTCCGCACTCTTCTTACTTTTAAATTAAATTGTTTTTTTTTCAGTTGGGAAACACTTTGCTCTAGAAAAA
ATGGACAAAAAATACAGCATCGGCCTTGACATCGGAACGAACTCCGTCGGATGGGCCGTCATCACCGACG
AGTACAAGGTCCCATCCAAGAAGTTCAAGGTCCTCGGAAACACCGACCGTCACTCCATCAAGAAGAACCT
CATCGGAGCCCTCCTCTTCGACTCCGGAGAGACCGCCGAGGCCACCCGTCTCAAGCGTACCGCCCGTCGT
CGTTACACCCGTCGTAAGAACCGTATCTGCTACCTCCAAGAGATCTTCTCCAACGAGATGGCCAAGGTCG
ACGACTCCTTCTTCCACCGTCTCGAGGAGTCCTTCCTCGTCGAGGAGGACAAGAAGCACGAGCGTCACCC
AATCTTCGGAAACATCGTCGACGAGGTCGCCTACCACGAGAAGTACCCAACCATCTACCACCTCCGTAAG
AAGCTCGTCGACTCCACCGACAAGGCCGACCTCCGTCTCATCTACCTCGCCCTCGCCCACATGATCAAGT
TCCGTGGACACTTCCTCATCGAGGGAGACCTCAACCCAGACAACTCCGACGTCGACAAGCTCTTCATCCA
ACTCGTCCAAACCTACAACCAACTCTTCGAGGAGAACCCAATCAACGCCTCCGGAGTCGACGCCAAGGCC
ATCCTCTCCGCCCGTCTCTCCAAGTCCCGTCGTCTCGAGAACCTCATCGCCCAACTCCCAGGAGAGAAGA
AGAACGGACTCTTCGGAAACCTCATCGCCCTCTCCCTCGGACTCACCCCAAACTTCAAGTCCAACTTCGA
CCTCGCCGAGGACGCCAAGCTCCAACTCTCCAAGGACACCTACGACGACGACCTCGACAACCTCCTCGCC
CAAATCGGAGACCAATACGCCGACCTCTTCCTCGCCGCCAAGAACCTCTCCGACGCCATCCTCCTCTCCG
ACATCCTCCGTGTCAACACCGAGATCACCAAGGCCCCACTCTCCGCCTCCATGATCAAGCGTTACGACGA
GCACCACCAAGACCTCACCCTCCTCAAGGCCCTCGTCCGTCAACAACTCCCAGAGAAGTACAAGGTAAGT
TTAAACATATATATACTAACTAACCCTGATTATTTAAATTTTCAGGAGATCTTCTTCGACCAATCCAAGA
ACGGATACGCCGGATACATCGACGGAGGAGCCTCCCAAGAGGAGTTCTACAAGTTCATCAAGCCAATCCT
CGAGAAGATGGACGGAACCGAGGAGCTCCTCGTCAAGCTCAACCGTGAGGACCTCCTCCGTAAGCAACGT
ACCTTCGACAACGGATCCATCCCACACCAAATCCACCTCGGAGAGCTCCACGCCATCCTCCGTCGTCAAG
AGGACTTCTACCCATTCCTCAAGGACAACCGTGAGAAGATCGAGAAGATCCTCACCTTCCGTATCCCATA
CTACGTCGGACCACTCGCCCGTGGAAACTCCCGTTTCGCCTGGATGACCCGTAAGTCCGAGGAGACCATC
ACCCCATGGAACTTCGAGGAGGTCGTCGACAAGGGAGCCTCCGCCCAATCCTTCATCGAGCGTATGACCA
ACTTCGACAAGAACCTCCCAAACGAGAAGGTCCTCCCAAAGCACTCCCTCCTCTACGAGTACTTCACCGT
CTACAACGAGCTCACCAAGGTCAAGTACGTCACCGAGGGAATGCGTAAGCCAGCCTTCCTCTCCGGAGAG
CAAAAGAAGGCCATCGTCGACCTCCTCTTCAAGACCAACCGTAAGGTCACCGTCAAGCAACTCAAGGAGG
ACTACTTCAAGAAGATCGAGTGCTTCGACTCCGTCGAGATCTCCGGAGTCGAGGACCGTTTCAACGCCTC
CCTCGGAACCTACCACGACCTCCTCAAGATCATCAAGGACAAGGACTTCCTCGACAACGAGGAGAACGAG
GACATCCTCGAGGACATCGTCCTCACCCTCACCCTCTTCGAGGACCGTGAGATGATCGAGGAGCGTCTCA
AGACCTACGCCCACCTCTTCGACGACAAGGTCATGAAGCAGCTTAAGCGTCGTCGTTACACCGGATGGGG
ACGTCTCTCCCGTAAGCTCATCAACGGAATCCGTGACAAGCAATCCGGAAAGACCATCCTCGACTTCCTC
AAGTCCGACGGATTCGCCAACCGTAACTTCATGCAACTCATCCACGACGACTCCCTCACCTTCAAGGTAA
GTTTAAACAGTTCGGTACTAACTAACCATACATATTTAAATTTTCAGGAGGACATCCAAAAGGCCCAAGT
CTCCGGACAAGGAGACTCCCTCCACGAGCACATCGCCAACCTCGCCGGATCCCCAGCCATCAAGAAGGGA
ATCCTCCAAACCGTCAAGGTCGTCGACGAGCTCGTCAAGGTCATGGGACGTCACAAGCCAGAGAACATCG
TCATCGAGATGGCCCGTGAGAACCAAACCACCCAAAAGGGACAAAAGAACTCCCGTGAGCGTATGAAGCG
TATCGAGGAGGGAATCAAGGAGCTCGGATCCCAAATCCTCAAGGAGCACCCAGTCGAGAACACCCAACTC
CAAAACGAGAAGCTCTACCTCTACTACCTCCAAAACGGACGTGACATGTACGTCGACCAAGAGCTCGACA
TCAACCGTCTCTCCGACTACGACGTCGACCACATCGTCCCACAATCCTTCCTCAAGGACGACTCCATCGA
CAACAAGGTCCTCACCCGTTCCGACAAGAACCGTGGAAAGTCCGACAACGTCCCATCCGAGGAGGTCGTC
AAGAAGATGAAGAACTACTGGCGTCAACTCCTCAACGCCAAGCTCATCACCCAACGTAAGTTCGACAACC
TCACCAAGGCTGAGCGTGGAGGACTCTCCGAGCTCGACAAGGCCGGATTCATCAAGCGTCAACTCGTCGA
GACCCGTCAAATCACCAAGCACGTCGCCCAAATCCTCGACTCCCGTATGAACACCAAGTACGACGAGAAC
GACAAGCTCATCCGTGAGGTCAAGGTCATCACCCTCAAGTCCAAGCTCGTCTCCGACTTCCGTAAGGACT
TCCAATTCTACAAGGTCCGTGAGATCAACAACTACCACCACGCCCACGACGCCTACCTCAACGCCGTAGT
AGGAACCGCCCTCATCAAGAAGTACCCAAAGCTCGAGTCCGAGTTCGTCTACGGAGACTACAAGGTCTAC
GACGTCCGTAAGATGATCGCCAAGTCCGAGCAAGAGATCGGAAAGGCCACCGCCAAGTACTTCTTCTACT
CCAACATCATGAACTTCTTCAAGGTAAGTTTAAACATGATTTTACTAACTAACTAATCTGATTTAAATTT
TCAGACCGAGATCACCCTCGCCAACGGAGAGATCCGTAAGCGTCCACTCATCGAGACCAACGGAGAGACC
GGAGAGATCGTCTGGGACAAGGGACGTGACTTCGCCACAGTCCGTAAGGTCCTCTCCATGCCACAAGTCA
ACATCGTCAAGAAGACCGAGGTCCAAACCGGAGGATTCTCCAAGGAGTCCATCCTCCCAAAGCGTAACTC
CGACAAGCTCATCGCCCGTAAGAAGGACTGGGACCCAAAGAAGTACGGAGGATTCGTCTCCCCAACCGTC
GCCTACTCCGTCCTCGTCGTCGCCAAGGTCGAGAAGGGAAAGTCCAAGAAGCTCAAGTCCGTCAAGGAGC
TCCTCGGAATCACCATCATGGAGCGTTCCTCCTTCGAGAAGAACCCAATCGACTTCCTCGAGGCCAAGGG
ATACAAGGAGGTCAAGAAGGACCTCATCATCAAGCTCCCAAAGTACTCCCTCTTCGAGCTCGAGAACGGA
CGTAAGCGTATGCTCGCCTCCGCCCGTGAGCTCCAAAAGGGAAACGAGCTCGCCCTCCCATCCAAGTACG
TCAACTTCCTCTACCTCGCCTCCCACTACGAGAAGCTCAAGGGATCCCCAGAGGACAACGAGCAAAAGCA
ACTCTTCGTCGAGCAACACAAGCACTACCTCGACGAGATCATCGAGCAAATCTCCGAGTTCTCCAAGCGT
GTCATCCTCGCCGACGCCAACCTCGACAAGGTCCTCTCCGCCTACAACAAGCACCGTGACAAGCCAATCC
GTGAGCAAGCCGAGAACATCATCCACCTCTTCACCCTCACCAACCTCGGAGCCCCAGCCGCCTTCAAGTA
CTTCGACACCACCATCGACCGTAAGGAGTACCGTTCCACCAAGGAGGTCCTCGACGCCACCCTCATCCAC
CAATCCATCACCGGACTCTACGAGACCCGTATCGACCTCTCCCAACTCGGAGGAGACGGAGGATCCGGAC
CACCAAAGAAGAAGCGTAAGGTCTACCCATACGACGTCCCAGACTACGCCTAAACTAGTGATAAATGCAA
AATCCTTTCAAGCATTCCCTTCTTCTCTATCACTCTTCTTTCTTTTTGTCAAAAAATTCTCTCGCTAATT
TATTTGCTTTTTTAATGTTATTATTTTATGACTTTTTATAGTCACTGAAAAGTTTGCATCTGAGTGAAGT
GAATGCTATCAAAATGTGATTCTGTCTGATGTACTTTCACAATCTCTCTTCAATTCCATTTTGAAGTGCT
TTAAACCCGAAAGGTTGAGAAAAATGCGAGCGCTCAAATATTTGTATTGTGTTCGTTGAGTGACCCAACA
AAAAGAGGAAACTTTATTGTGCCGCCAAGAAAAAAGTCTCACAACTTTATTATACATAGTTGATAATTCA
CTGGCCGTCGTTTTACAACGTCGTGACTGGGAAAACCAAAAAAAACTAGCAATAAAGGAATAAAAAACTG
TACACCTTAAAGGCGCACACTCTGTTTTGCAAATTTTATTTTTAGTTGTGAATTTTCTGCTGAGACCTGA
AAATAGCAACTTTAGTACTACTATAATTTGTCAACCTTTTCAAAAAAAGCATGCAATTTTTGAGAAACTC
TTATAAAAGCTATTATTAAAAAAACACCTTTTTTCCAAAATTATTCCACAAAAAATATGTTATGAAATGC
CTACACCCTCTCACACACACTCTTTATACTACTCTGTCAAACTCACGAGATGTCTGCCGCCTCTTGTGTT
GCCCCTATATAAACACCTCCTATTGCGAGATGTCTTGGTTTTAGAGCTAGAAATAGCAAGTTAAAATAAG
GCTAGTCCGTTATCAACTTGAAAAAGTGGCACCGAGTCGGTGCTTTTTGTGAAATTTCTGGCGTAATAGC
GAAGAGGCCCGCACCGATCGCCCTTCCCAACAGTTGCGCAGCCTGAATGGCGAATGGCGCCTGATGCGGT
ATTTTCTCCTTACGCATCTGTGCGGTATTTCACACCGCATATGGTGCACTCTCAGTGCAATCTGCTCTGA
TGCCGCATAGTTAAGCCAGCCCCGACACCCGCCAACACCCGCTGACGCGCCCTGACGGGCTTGTCTGCTC
CCGGCATCCGCTTACAGACAAGCTGTGACCGTCTCCGGGAGCTGCATGTGTCAGAGGTTTTCACCGTCAT
CACCGAAACGCGCGAGACGAAAGGGCCTCGTGATACGCCTATTTTTATAGGTTAATGTCATGATAATAAT
GGTTTCTTAGACGTCAGGTGGCACTTTTCGGGGAAATGTGCGCGGAACCCCTATTTGTTTATTTTTCTAA
ATACATTCAAATATGTATCCGCTCATGAGACAATAACCCTGATAAATGCTTCAATAATATTGAAAAAGGA
AGAGTATGAGTATTCAACATTTCCGTGTCGCCCTTATTCCCTTTTTTGCGGCATTTTGCCTTCCTGTTTT
TGCTCACCCAGAAACGCTGGTGAAAGTAAAAGATGCTGAAGATCAGTTGGGTGCACGAGTGGGTTACATC
GAACTGGATCTCAACAGCGGTAAGATCCTTGAGAGTTTTCGCCCCGAAGAACGTTTTCCAATG
