>Addgene plasmid #71480 | pRB1083 | addgene partial sequence | sequence record 132569 | M13-F20 5'-TGTAAAACGACGGCCAGT-3'
TAATAAAGTTGTGAGACTTTTTTCTTGGCGGCACAATAAAGTTTCCTCTTTTTGTTGGGTCACTCAACGA
ACACAATACAAATATTTGAGCGCTCGCATTTTTCTCAACCTTTCGGGTTTAAAGCACTTCAAAATGGAAT
TGAAGAGAGATTGTGAAAGTACATCAGACAGAATCACATTTTGATAGCATTCACTTCACTCAGATGCAAA
CTTTTCAGTGACTATAAAAAGTCATAAAATAATAACATTAAAAAAGCAAATAAATTAGCGAGAGAATTTT
TTGACAAAAAGAAAGAAGAGTGATAGAGAAGAAGGGAATGCTTGAAAGGATTTTGCATTTATCACTAGTT
TAGGCGTAGTCTGGGACGTCGTATGGGTAGACCTTACGCTTCTTCTTTGGTGGTCCGGATCCTCCGTCTC
CTCCGAGTTGGGAGAGGTCGATACGGGTCTCGTAGAGTCCGGTGATGGATTGGTGGATGAGGGTGGCGTC
GAGGACCTCCTTGGTGGAACGGTACTCCTTACGGTCGATGGTGGTGTCGAAGTACTTGAAGGCGGCTGGG
GCTCCGAGGTTGGTGAGGGTGAAGAGGTGGATGATGTTCTCGGCTTGCTCACGGATTGGCTTGTCACGGT
GCTTGTTGTAGGCGGAGAGGACCTTGTCGAGGTTGGCGTCGGCGAGGATGACACGCTTGGAGAACTCGGA
GATTTGCTCGATGATCTCGTCGAGGTAGTGCTTGTGTTGCTCGACGAAGAGTTGCTTTTGCTCGTTGTCC
TCTGGGGATCCCTTGAGCTTCTCGTAGTGGGAGGCGAGGTAGAGGAAGTTGACGTACTTGGATGGGAGGG
CGAGCTCGTTTCCCTTTTGGAGCTCACGGGCGGAGGCGAGCATACGCTTACGTCCGTTCTCGAGCTCGAA
GAGGGAGTACTTTGGGAGCTTGATGATGAGGTCCTTCTTGACCTCCTTGTATCCCTTGGCCTCGAGGAAG
TCGATTGGGTTCTTCTCGAAGGAGGAACGCTCCATGATGGTGATTCCGAGGAGCTCCTTGACGGACTTGA
GCTTCTTGGACTTTCCCTTCTCGACCTTGGCGACGACGAGGACGGAGTAGGCGACGGTTGGGGA
