>Addgene plasmid #71480 | pRB1083 | addgene partial sequence | sequence record 132570 | hSpCas9-R1 5'-CGCTCGTGCTTCTTATCCTC-3'
TCCTCGAGACGGTGGAAGAAGGAGTCGTCGACCTTGGCCATCTCGTTGGAGAAGATCTCTTGGAGGTAGC
AGATACGGTTCTTACGACGGGTGTAACGACGACGGGCGGTACGCTTGAGACGGGTGGCCTCGGCGGTCTC
TCCGGAGTCGAAGAGGAGGGCTCCGATGAGGTTCTTCTTGATGGAGTGACGGTCGGTGTTTCCGAGGACC
TTGAACTTCTTGGATGGGACCTTGTACTCGTCGGTGATGACGGCCCATCCGACGGAGTTCGTTCCGATGT
CAAGGCCGATGCTGTATTTTTTGTCCATTTTTTCTAGAGCAAAGTGTTTCCCAACTGAAAAAAAAACAAT
TTAATTTAAAAGTAAGAAGAGTGCGGACGGTAGAGAGAATAAAAGTCGAAAAAATTATCCTAGAAACTTC
TAATATTTTTAAAAATTAAAAAAATATAAAAAGTGAGGTCACAAATAAGACAGTTAGAACATTTGTTGAA
AGCCTAAAATAAAAATTCGACTAAACAGTGAGAACAGGAAAAACGCTGGGACTGAATGTTTGACCTCATT
ATAAATTCATAAAATTTAAATTTCCTAATCTGGATAAAAACAAAGATAAAAACAAAATAAACCAACAAAA
AACCAACATGATTAGTCAGATGACCAGAAAACTCACGTTAATTTCACAAGGCCCAAAAAAATCTCTCCCC
CTCTCGTTGCTGCCTGCACATCTAACTCCTAGCACGAAAATGTACCGTACACCATTTCAAACACTCTCGG
CGGGAGTGTTGCATACTTTTTCTCTCTGGCAGTTTATTTTCAATAAATTCTTCATTTTTATATTGTATAA
TGTCTTTATTTTATGAAAAATTCATTAATTTAACAGAAACAATGGAAGAACCAATGGAAGTTGACAATAA
AAGACCAAAGGTGCCAACTTTTCTATACAAAGTTGATAGCTTGGCGTAATCATGGTCATAGCTGTTTCCT
GTGTGAAATTGTTATCCGC
