>Addgene plasmid #71480 | pRB1083 | addgene partial sequence | sequence record 133152 | AmpSeq-F 5'-ctcatgagcggatacatatttgaa-3'
AAATAAACAAATAGGGGTTCCGCGCACATTTCCCCGAAAAGTGCCACCTGACGTCTAAGAAACCATTATT
ATCATGACATTAACCTATAAAAATAGGCGTATCACGAGGCCCTTTCGTCTCGCGCGTTTCGGTGATGACG
GTGAAAACCTCTGACACATGCAGCTCCCGGAGACGGTCACAGCTTGTCTGTAAGCGGATGCCGGGAGCAG
ACAAGCCCGTCAGGGCGCGTCAGCGGGTGTTGGCGGGTGTCGGGGCTGGCTTAACTATGCGGCATCAGAG
CAGATTGCACTGAGAGTGCACCATATGCGGTGTGAAATACCGCACAGATGCGTAAGGAGAAAATACCGCA
TCAGGCGCCATTCGCCATTCAGGCTGCGCAACTGTTGGGAAGGGCGATCGGTGCGGGCCTCTTCGCTATT
ACGCCAGAAATTTCACAAAAAGCACCGACTCGGTGCCACTTTTTCAAGTTGATAACGGACTAGCCTTATT
TTAACTTGCTATTTCTAGCTCTAAAACCAAGACATCTCGCAATAGGAGGTGTTTATATAGGGGCAACACA
AGAGGCGGCAGACATCTCGTGAGTTTGACAGAGTAGTATAAAGAGTGTGTGTGAGAGGGTGTAGGCATTT
CATAACATATTTTTTGTGGAATAATTTTGGAAAAAAGGTGTTTTTTTAATAATAGCTTTTATAAGAGTTT
CTCAAAAATTGCATGCTTTTTTTGAAAAGGTTGACAAATTATAGTAGTACTAAAGTTGCTATTTTCAGGT
CTCAGCAGAAAATTCACAACTAAAAATAAAATTTGCAAAACAGAGTGTGCGCCTTTAAGGTGTACAGTTT
TTTATTCCTTTATTGCTAGTTTTTTTTGGTTTTCCCAGTCACGACGTTGTAAAACGACGGCCAGTGAATT
ATCAACTATGTATAATAAAGTTGTGAGACTTTTT
